>Addgene plasmid #229300 | pXTK063 [Con-Pro_ipxC-Xantho_PartType8] | addgene full sequence | sequence record 467650 | Addgene NGS Result
TTGAGATCCTTTTTTTCTGCGCGTAATCTGCTGCTTGCAAACAAAAAAACCACCGCTACCAGCGGTGGTT
TGTTTGCCGGATCAAGAGCTACCAACTCTTTTTCCGAAGGTAACTGGCTTCAGCAGAGCGCAGATACCAA
ATACTGTTCTTCTAGTGTAGCCGTAGTTAGGCCACCACTTCAAGAACTCTGTAGCACCGCCTACATACCT
CGCTCTGCTAATCCTGTTACCAGTGGCTGCTGCCAGTGGCGATAAGTCGTGTCTTACCGGGTTGGACTCA
AGACGATAGTTACCGGATAAGGCGCAGCGGTCGGGCTGAACGGGGGGTTCGTGCACACAGCCCAGCTTGG
AGCGAACGACCTACACCGAACTGAGATACCTACAGCGTGAGCTATGAGAAAGCGCCACGCTTCCCGAAGG
GAGAAAGGCGGACAGGTATCCGGTAAGCGGCAGGGTCGGAACAGGAGAGCGCACGAGGGAGCTTCCAGGG
GGAAACGCCTGGTATCTTTATAGTCCTGTCGGGTTTCGCCACCTCTGACTTGAGCGTCGATTTTTGTGAT
GCTCGTCAGGGGGGCGGAGCCTATGGAAAAACGCCAGCAACGCGAGTCGGTCTCTGCTGAAGCAAGCGTG
ATTTGGCGTCACCCCCCGTGACGACTAGGGTGCACCCATCCTGAGGGACCGACTCGCCGACCGTGTTGAC
AATTTCTTTGTACAACCGGGGCGAAAGTTGGGACCCAAGGTGAAGGTTTGAGGGAAGGAGTGCGGCAAGC
GGGACACACCCGTTAGCCGGAAACTTCCCCGAAACGGGACGCACCAAAGAATGTGAGACCAGAGTAGCCC
GCCTAATGAGCGGGCTTTTTTTTAATTCCCCTATTTGTTTATTTTTCTAAATACATTCAAATATGTATCC
GCTCATGAGACAATAACCCTGATAAATGCTTCAATAATATTGAAAAAGGAAGAGTATGAGCATTCAGCAT
TTTCGTGTGGCGCTGATTCCGTTTTTTGCGGCGTTTTGCCTGCCGGTGTTTGCGCATCCGGAAACCCTGG
TGAAAGTGAAAGATGCGGAAGATCAACTGGGTGCGCGCGTGGGCTATATTGAACTGGATCTGAACAGCGG
CAAAATTCTGGAATCTTTTCGTCCGGAAGAACGTTTTCCGATGATGAGCACCTTTAAAGTGCTGCTGTGC
GGTGCGGTTCTGAGCCGTGTGGATGCGGGCCAGGAACAACTGGGCCGTCGTATTCATTATAGCCAGAACG
ATCTGGTGGAATATAGCCCGGTGACCGAAAAACATCTGACCGATGGCATGACCGTGCGTGAACTGTGCAG
CGCGGCGATTACCATGAGCGATAACACCGCGGCGAACCTGCTGCTGACGACCATTGGCGGTCCGAAAGAA
CTGACCGCGTTTCTGCATAACATGGGCGATCATGTGACCCGTCTGGATCGTTGGGAACCGGAACTGAACG
AAGCGATTCCGAACGATGAACGTGATACCACCATGCCGGCAGCAATGGCGACCACCCTGCGTAAACTGCT
GACGGGTGAGCTGCTGACCCTGGCAAGCCGCCAGCAACTGATTGATTGGATGGAAGCGGATAAAGTGGCG
GGTCCGCTGCTGCGTAGCGCGCTGCCGGCTGGCTGGTTTATTGCGGATAAAAGCGGTGCGGGCGAACGTG
GCAGCCGTGGCATTATTGCGGCGCTGGGCCCGGATGGTAAACCGAGCCGTATTGTGGTGATTTATACCAC
CGGCAGCCAGGCGACGATGGATGAACGTAACCGTCAGATTGCGGAAATTGGCGCGAGCCTGATTAAACAT
TGGTAAACCGATACAATTAAAGGCTCCTTTTGGAGCCTTTTTTTTTGGACGACCCTTGTCAGATCAAAGG
ATCTTC
Features (pLannotate 1.2.2; 4 found; start..end, strand, type, name):
      1..589     +  rep_origin     ori: high-copy-number ColE1/pMB1/pBR322/pUC origin of replication
    874..965     +  promoter       AmpR promoter: bla
    966..1823    +  CDS            bla: BLAT_ECOLX - Experimental evidence at protein level: Swiss-Prot protein existence level 1. TEM-type are the most prevalent beta-lactamases in enterobacteria; they hydrolyze the beta-lactam bond in susceptible beta-lactam antibiotics, thus conferring resistance to penicillins and cephalosporins. TEM-3 and TEM-4 are capable of hydrolyzing cefotaxime and ceftazidime. TEM-5 is capable of hydrolyzing ceftazidime. TEM-6 is capable of hydrolyzing ceftazidime and aztreonam. TEM-8/CAZ-2, TEM- 16/CAZ-7 and TEM-24/CAZ-6 are markedly active against ceftazidime. IRT- 4 shows resistance to beta-lactamase in
   1830..1869    +  terminator     fd terminator: central terminator from bacteriophage fd (Otsuka and Kunisawa, 1982)
