[The description below was written by a language model from this plasmid's Addgene catalogue record and pLannotate feature annotations shown in this document.]
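Description:
pXTK063 [Con-Pro_ipxC-Xantho_PartType8] is a small Golden Gate part plasmid from the XanthoMoClo modular cloning toolkit, which was built for genetic engineering of the bacterial genera Xanthobacter and Roseixanthobacter. It is based on the pXTK backbone and is catalogued as a bacterial expression vector, although its role is that of a storage and donor plasmid for a single standardized part rather than a finished expression construct. It is maintained in E. coli under ampicillin selection. The annotated sequence of about 1.9 kb shows a ColE1/pMB1-family origin of replication, the bla promoter driving the TEM beta-lactamase gene, and a bacteriophage fd terminator just downstream of the resistance gene. The annotation software labels the origin as high copy, whereas the catalogue entry lists the plasmid as low copy; the record does not resolve this difference.

The payload is a promoter described as the constitutive ipxC promoter from Xanthobacter flavus GJ10, formatted as a "Part Type 8" module in the toolkit's positional scheme. The automated feature table does not annotate this promoter. The only sizeable unannotated stretch lies between the origin and the bla promoter, which may be where the part sits, but the record does not confirm this. The Type IIS restriction sites and overhangs that would release the part during assembly are also not listed, and the cloning sites are recorded as unknown. In a hierarchical MoClo workflow, a part like this would be combined with other typed parts in a one-pot Golden Gate reaction, here supplying a native constitutive promoter at the position designated Type 8. The record does not specify what that position drives in the assembled vector.
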