Addgene plasmid #229300: pXTK063 [Con-Pro_ipxC-Xantho_PartType8]
Purpose: XanthoMoClo Golden Gate Part Plasmid for cloning, contains Constitutive-Promoter_ipxC-Xantho_PartType8
Depositing lab: Michael Springer. Depositing organization: Harvard Medical School. Publication: XanthoMoClo horizontal line A Robust Modular Cloning Genetic Toolkit for the Genera Xanthobacter and Roseixanthobacter. Soltysiak MPM, Ory ALH, Lee AD, Christophersen CE, Jalihal AP, Springer M. ACS Synth Biol. 2025 Apr 18;14(4):1173-1190. doi: 10.1021/acssynbio.4c00806. Epub 2025 Mar 13. PubMed 40080684.
Backbone
  Vector backbone: pXTK
  Vector type: Bacterial Expression
Growth in bacteria
  Bacterial resistance: Ampicillin, 100 μg/mL
  Growth temperature: 37°C
  Growth strain: DH5alpha
  Copy number: Low Copy
Gene/Insert
  Gene/Insert name: ipxC Promoter (Xanthobacter flavus GJ10) (alt name: Constitutive-Promoter_ipxC-Xantho_PartType8)
  Species: Xanthobacter flavus GJ10
  Cloning method: Restriction Enzyme; 5′ cloning site unknown (unknown if destroyed)
Terms and licenses: Academic/Nonprofit Terms; Industry Terms: Not Available to Industry
How to cite: pXTK063 [Con-Pro_ipxC-Xantho_PartType8] was a gift from Michael Springer (Addgene plasmid # 229300 ; http://n2t.net/addgene:229300 ; RRID:Addgene_229300)
